Addgene plasmid #50946: pKLV-U6gRNA(BbsI)-PGKpuro2ABFP
Purpose: An empty gRNA expression vector
Depositing lab: Kosuke Yusa. Depositing organization: Wellcome Sanger Institute. Publication: Genome-wide recessive genetic screening in mammalian cells with a lentiviral CRISPR-guide RNA library. Koike-Yusa H, Li Y, Tan EP, Velasco-Herrera Mdel C, Yusa K. Nat Biotechnol. 2014 Mar;32(3):267-73. doi: 10.1038/nbt.2800. Epub 2013 Dec 23. PubMed 24535568.
Backbone
  Vector backbone: pBluescript
  Backbone manufacturer: Agilent
  Backbone size w/o insert (bp): 8102
  Total vector size (bp): 8118
  Vector type: Mammalian Expression, Lentiviral, CRISPR
  Selectable markers: Puromycin
Growth in bacteria
  Bacterial resistance: Ampicillin, 100 μg/mL
  Growth temperature: 37°C
  Growth strain: NEB Stable
  Copy number: High Copy
Gene/Insert
  Gene/Insert name: None
  Promoter: U6
  Cloning method: Restriction Enzyme; 5′ cloning site BbsI (not destroyed); 3′ cloning site BbsI (not destroyed)
  Sequencing primers: 5′ U6
Resource information
  A portion of this plasmid was derived from a plasmid made by: FUW-OSKM was obtained from Addgene which distributes it on behalf of Whitehead Institute for Biomedical Research.
Terms and licenses: Academic/Nonprofit Terms; Industry Terms: Not Available to Industry
Depositor comments: This is a 3rd generation lentiviral vector and is successfully packaged with ViraPower Lentiviral Expression systems (Invitrogen).
How to cite: pKLV-U6gRNA(BbsI)-PGKpuro2ABFP was a gift from Kosuke Yusa (Addgene plasmid # 50946 ; http://n2t.net/addgene:50946 ; RRID:Addgene_50946)
