[The description below was written by a language model from this plasmid's Addgene catalogue record, the feature table of its GenBank file and pLannotate feature annotations shown in this document.]
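Description:
pKLV-U6gRNA(BbsI)-PGKpuro2ABFP is an empty guide RNA expression vector for CRISPR/Cas9 work in mammalian cells, built as a third-generation lentiviral transfer plasmid on a pBluescript-derived backbone of about 8.1 kb. In bacteria it is maintained at high copy through a ColE1/pUC-type origin and selected with ampicillin (AmpR). The backbone also retains an f1 origin, lac regulatory and lacZα remnants, and T3 and T7 promoters. The viral portion starts with a CMV enhancer/promoter fused to a truncated HIV-1 5' LTR, which makes genomic RNA production independent of Tat. This is followed by the Ψ packaging signal with a gag fragment, the Rev response element for Rev-dependent nuclear export, and the cPPT/CTS. The unit ends in a truncated 3' LTR (labelled as a 5' LTR by the automated annotation) followed by a bGH polyadenylation signal. The depositor notes that it packages successfully with a commercial third-generation packaging system.

The payload between the LTRs has two expression units. A human U6 RNA polymerase III promoter lies upstream of the Streptococcus pyogenes gRNA scaffold. The two are separated by a short stuffer with a pair of BbsI sites, where annealed oligonucleotides encoding a target-specific spacer are cloned. No guide is present in this version. Downstream, the mouse PGK promoter drives puromycin N-acetyltransferase linked to TagBFP. The plasmid name indicates a 2A peptide between them, though it is not annotated. Transduced cells can therefore be selected with puromycin and tracked by blue fluorescence. The vector carries no Cas9, so the nuclease must be supplied separately. The associated publication used this design for a lentiviral gRNA library in genome-wide recessive screening. The accompanying GenBank record covers only an unannotated 860 bp portion of the plasmid.
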