Features (pLannotate 1.2.2; 28 found; start..end, strand, type, name):
      1..304     +  enhancer       CMV enhancer: human cytomegalovirus immediate early enhancer
    305..504     +  promoter       CMV promoter: human cytomegalovirus (CMV) immediate early promoter
    522..702     +  LTR            5' LTR (truncated): truncated 5' long terminal repeat (LTR) from HIV-1
    749..874     +  misc_feature   HIV-1 Ψ: packaging signal of human immunodeficiency virus type 1
    858..1196    +  CDS            HIV-1 gag (fragment): gag protein from human immunodeficiency virus 1; gag
   1371..1604    +  misc_feature   RRE: The Rev response element (RRE) of HIV-1 allows for Rev-dependent mRNA export from the nucleus to the cytoplasm.
   1981..2081    +  CDS            Rev (fragment): human immunodeficiency virus 1 (HIV-1) Rev protein; rev; enhances nuclear export of unspliced and incompletely spliced viral mRNAs
   2131..2248    +  misc_feature   cPPT/CTS: central polypurine tract and central termination sequence of HIV-1
   2331..2571    +  promoter       U6 promoter: RNA polymerase III promoter for human U6 snRNA
   2596..2671    +  misc_RNA       gRNA scaffold: guide RNA scaffold for the Streptococcus pyogenes CRISPR/Cas9 system
   2694..3193    +  promoter       PGK promoter: mouse phosphoglycerate kinase 1 promoter
   3233..3829    +  CDS            PuroR (fragment): puromycin N-acetyltransferase; pac from Streptomyces; confers resistance to puromycin
   3902..4600    +  CDS            TagBFP: TagBFP is a basic (constitutively fluorescent) blue fluorescent protein published in 2008, derived from Entacmaea quadricolor. It is reported to be a very rapidly-maturing monomer with very low acid sensitivity.
   4615..4752    +  CDS            nef (fragment): NEF_HV1LA - Experimental evidence at protein level: Swiss-Prot protein existence level 1. Extracellular Nef protein targets CD4(+) T-lymphocytes for apoptosis by interacting with CXCR4 surface receptors. From Human immunodeficiency virus type 1 group M subtype B (isolate Lai) (HIV-1).
   4760..4938    +  LTR            5' LTR (truncated): truncated 5' long terminal repeat (LTR) from HIV-1
   4964..5075    +  polyA_signal   bGH poly(A) signal: bovine growth hormone polyadenylation signal
   5214..5232    -  promoter       T3 promoter: promoter for bacteriophage T3 RNA polymerase
   5277..5293    -  protein_bind   lac operator: The lac repressor binds to the lac operator to inhibit transcription in E. coli. This inhibition can be relieved by adding lactose or isopropyl-β-D-thiogalactopyranoside (IPTG). lac repressor encoded by lacI
   5301..5331    -  promoter       lac promoter: promoter for the E. coli lac operon
   5346..5367    -  protein_bind   CAP binding site: CAP binding activates transcription in the presence of cAMP. E. coli catabolite activator protein
   5380..5472    -  CDS            lacI (fragment): lac repressor; lacI; The lac repressor binds to the lac operator to inhibit transcription in E. coli. This inhibition can be relieved by adding lactose or isopropyl-β-D-thiogalactopyranoside (IPTG).
   5655..6243    -  rep_origin     ori: high-copy-number ColE1/pMB1/pBR322/pUC origin of replication
   6414..7274    -  CDS            AmpR: β-lactamase; bla; confers resistance to ampicillin, carbenicillin, and related antibiotics
   7275..7379    -  promoter       AmpR promoter: bla
   7432..7860    -  rep_origin     f1 ori (sequence partly withheld): f1 bacteriophage origin of replication; arrow indicates direction of (+) strand synthesis
   7865..8020    -  CDS            lacZα (fragment): LacZα fragment of β-galactosidase; lacZ fragment
   8028..8046    +  promoter       T7 promoter: promoter for bacteriophage T7 RNA polymerase
   8051..8116    +  enhancer       CMV enhancer (fragment): human cytomegalovirus immediate early enhancer
>Addgene plasmid #50946 | pKLV-U6gRNA(BbsI)-PGKpuro2ABFP | addgene full sequence | sequence record 227788 | Addgene NGS Result
CGTTACATAACTTACGGTAAATGGCCCGCCTGGCTGACCGCCCAACGACCCCCGCCCATTGACGTCAATA
ATGACGTATGTTCCCATAGTAACGCCAATAGGGACTTTCCATTGACGTCAATGGGTGGAGTATTTACGGT
AAACTGCCCACTTGGCAGTACATCAAGTGTATCATATGCCAAGTACGCCCCCTATTGACGTCAATGACGG
TAAATGGCCCGCCTGGCATTATGCCCAGTACATGACCTTATGGGACTTTCCTACTTGGCAGTACATCTAC
GTATTAGTCATCGCTATTACCATGGTGATGCGGTTTTGGCAGTACATCAATGGGCGTGGATAGCGGTTTG
ACTCACGGGGATTTCCAAGTCTCCACCCCATTGACGTCAATGGGAGTTTGTTTTGGCACCAAAATCAACG
GGACTTTCCAAAATGTCGTAACAACTCCGCCCCATTGACGCAAATGGGCGGTAGGCGTGTACGGTGGGAG
GTCTATATAAGCAGCGCGTTTTGCCTGTACTGGGTCTCTCTGGTTAGACCAGATCTGAGCCTGGGAGCTC
TCTGGCTAACTAGGGAACCCACTGCTTAAGCCTCAATAAAGCTTGCCTTGAGTGCTTCAAGTAGTGTGTG
CCCGTCTGTTGTGTGACTCTGGTAACTAGAGATCCCTCAGACCCTTTTAGTCAGTGTGGAAAATCTCTAG
CAGTGGCGCCCGAACAGGGACTTGAAAGCGAAAGGGAAACCAGAGGAGCTCTCTCGACGCAGGACTCGGC
TTGCTGAAGCGCGCACGGCAAGAGGCGAGGGGCGGCGACTGGTGAGTACGCCAAAAATTTTGACTAGCGG
AGGCTAGAAGGAGAGAGATGGGTGCGAGAGCGTCAGTATTAAGCGGGGGAGAATTAGATCGCGATGGGAA
AAAATTCGGTTAAGGCCAGGGGGAAAGAAAAAATATAAATTAAAACATATAGTATGGGCAAGCAGGGAGC
TAGAACGATTCGCAGTTAATCCTGGCCTGTTAGAAACATCAGAAGGCTGTAGACAAATACTGGGACAGCT
ACAACCATCCCTTCAGACAGGATCAGAAGAACTTAGATCATTATATAATACAGTAGCAACCCTCTATTGT
GTGCATCAAAGGATAGAGATAAAAGACACCAAGGAAGCTTTAGACAAGATAGAGGAAGAGCAAAACAAAA
GTAAGACCACCGCACAGCAAGCGGCCGGCCGCTGATCTTCAGACCTGGAGGAGGAGATATGAGGGACAAT
TGGAGAAGTGAATTATATAAATATAAAGTAGTAAAAATTGAACCATTAGGAGTAGCACCCACCAAGGCAA
AGAGAAGAGTGGTGCAGAGAGAAAAAAGAGCAGTGGGAATAGGAGCTTTGTTCCTTGGGTTCTTGGGAGC
AGCAGGAAGCACTATGGGCGCAGCGTCAATGACGCTGACGGTACAGGCCAGACAATTATTGTCTGGTATA
GTGCAGCAGCAGAACAATTTGCTGAGGGCTATTGAGGCGCAACAGCATCTGTTGCAACTCACAGTCTGGG
GCATCAAGCAGCTCCAGGCAAGAATCCTGGCTGTGGAAAGATACCTAAAGGATCAACAGCTCCTGGGGAT
TTGGGGTTGCTCTGGAAAACTCATTTGCACCACTGCTGTGCCTTGGAATGCTAGTTGGAGTAATAAATCT
CTGGAACAGATTTGGAATCACACGACCTGGATGGAGTGGGACAGAGAAATTAACAATTACACAAGCTTAA
TACACTCCTTAATTGAAGAATCGCAAAACCAGCAAGAAAAGAATGAACAAGAATTATTGGAATTAGATAA
ATGGGCAAGTTTGTGGAATTGGTTTAACATAACAAATTGGCTGTGGTATATAAAATTATTCATAATGATA
GTAGGAGGCTTGGTAGGTTTAAGAATAGTTTTTGCTGTACTTTCTATAGTGAATAGAGTTAGGCAGGGAT
ATTCACCATTATCGTTTCAGACCCACCTCCCAACCCCGAGGGGACCCGACAGGCCCGAAGGAATAGAAGA
AGAAGGTGGAGAGAGAGACAGAGACAGATCCATTCGATTAGTGAACGGATCGGCACTGCGTGCGCCAATT
CTGCAGACAAATGGCAGTATTCATCCACAATTTTAAAAGAAAAGGGGGGATTGGGGGGTACAGTGCAGGG
GAAAGAATAGTAGACATAATAGCAACAGACATACAAACTAAAGAATTACAAAAACAAATTACAAAAATTC
AAAATTTTCGGGTTTATTACAGGGACAGCAGAGATCCAGTTTGGTTAGTACCGGGCCCTACGCGTTACTC
GAGCCAAGGTCGGGCAGGAAGAGGGCCTATTTCCCATGATTCCTTCATATTTGCATATACGATACAAGGC
TGTTAGAGAGATAATTAGAATTAATTTGACTGTAAACACAAAGATATTAGTACAAAATACGTGACGTAGA
AAGTAATAATTTCTTGGGTAGTTTGCAGTTTTAAAATTATGTTTTAAAATGGACTATCATATGCTTACCG
TAACTTGAAAGTATTTCGATTTCTTGGCTTTATATATCTTGTGGAAAGGACGAAACACCGGGTCTTCGAG
AAGACGTTTTAGAGCTAGAAATAGCAAGTTAAAATAAGGCTAGTCCGTTATCAACTTGAAAAAGTGGCAC
CGAGTCGGTGCTTTTTTTGGATCCAATTCTACCGGGTAGGGGAGGCGCTTTTCCCAAGGCAGTCTGGAGC
ATGCGCTTTAGCAGCCCCGCTGGGCACTTGGCGCTACACAAGTGGCCTCTGGCCTCGCACACATTCCACA
TCCACCGGTAGGCGCCAACCGGCTCCGTTCTTTGGTGGCCCCTTCGCGCCACCTTCTACTCCTCCCCTAG
TCAGGAAGTTCCCCCCCGCCCCGCAGCTCGCGTCGTGCAGGACGTGACAAATGGAAGTAGCACGTCTCAC
TAGTCTCGTGCAGATGGACAGCACCGCTGAGCAATGGAAGCGGGTAGGCCTTTGGGGCAGCGGCCAATAG
CAGCTTTGCTCCTTCGCTTTCTGGGCTCAGAGGCTGGGAAGGGGTGGGTCCGGGGGCGGGCTCAGGGGCG
GGCTCAGGGGCGGGGCGGGCGCCCGAAGGTCCTCCGGAGGCCCGGCATTCTGCACGCTTCAAAAGCGCAC
GTCTGCCGCGCTGTTCTCCTCTTCCTCATCTCCGGGCCTTTCGACCTGCATCCATCTAGATCTCGAGCAG
CTGAAGCTTACCATGACCGAGTACAAGCCCACGGTGCGCCTCGCCACCCGCGACGACGTCCCCAGGGCCG
TACGCACCCTCGCCGCCGCGTTCGCCGACTACCCCGCCACGCGCCACACCGTCGATCCGGACCGCCACAT
CGAGCGGGTCACCGAGCTGCAAGAACTCTTCCTCACGCGCGTCGGGCTCGACATCGGCAAGGTGTGGGTC
GCGGACGACGGCGCCGCGGTGGCGGTCTGGACCACGCCGGAGAGCGTCGAAGCGGGGGCGGTGTTCGCCG
AGATCGGCCCGCGCATGGCCGAGTTGAGCGGTTCCCGGCTGGCCGCGCAGCAACAGATGGAAGGCCTCCT
GGCGCCGCACCGGCCCAAGGAGCCCGCGTGGTTCCTGGCCACCGTCGGCGTCTCGCCCGACCACCAGGGC
AAGGGTCTGGGCAGCGCCGTCGTGCTCCCCGGAGTGGAGGCGGCCGAGCGCGCCGGGGTGCCCGCCTTCC
TGGAGACCTCCGCGCCCCGCAACCTCCCCTTCTACGAGCGGCTCGGCTTCACCGTCACCGCCGACGTCGA
GGTGCCCGAAGGACCGCGCACCTGGTGCATGACCCGCAAGCCCGGTGCCGGCGGCGGGTCCGGAGGAGAG
GGCAGAGGAAGTCTCCTAACATGCGGTGACGTGGAGGAGAATCCTGGCCCAATGAGCGAGCTGATTAAGG
AGAACATGCACATGAAGCTGTACATGGAGGGCACCGTGGACAACCATCACTTCAAGTGCACATCCGAGGG
CGAAGGCAAGCCCTACGAGGGCACCCAGACCATGAGAATCAAGGTGGTCGAGGGCGGCCCTCTCCCCTTC
GCCTTCGACATCCTGGCTACTAGCTTCCTCTACGGCAGCAAGACCTTCATCAACCACACCCAGGGCATCC
CCGACTTCTTCAAGCAGTCCTTCCCTGAGGGCTTCACATGGGAGAGAGTCACCACATACGAGGACGGGGG
CGTGCTGACCGCTACCCAGGACACCAGCCTCCAGGACGGCTGCCTCATCTACAACGTCAAGATCAGAGGG
GTGAACTTCACATCCAACGGCCCTGTGATGCAGAAGAAAACACTCGGCTGGGAGGCCTTCACCGAGACGC
TGTACCCCGCTGACGGCGGCCTGGAAGGCAGAAACGACATGGCCCTGAAGCTCGTGGGCGGGAGCCATCT
GATCGCAAACATCAAGACCACATATAGATCCAAGAAACCCGCTAAGAACCTCAAGATGCCTGGCGTCTAC
TATGTGGACTACAGACTGGAAAGAATCAAGGAGGCCAACAACGAGACCTACGTCGAGCAGCACGAGGTGG
CAGTGGCCAGATACTGCGACCTCCCTAGCAAACTGGGGCACAAGCTTAATTGAGCGGCCGCTAGGTACCT
TTAAGACCAATGACTTACAAGGCAGCTGTAGATCTTAGCCACTTTTTAAAAGAAAAGGGGGGACTGGAAG
GGCTAATTCACTCCCAAAGAAGTCAAGATCTGCTTTTTGCCTGTACTGGGTCTCTCTGGTTAGACCAGAG
TCTCTCTGGTTAGACCAGATCTGAGCCTGGGAGCTCTCTGGCTAACTAGGGAACCCACTGCTTAAGCCTC
AATAAAGCTTGCCTTGAGTGCTTCAAGTAGTGTGTGCCCGTCTGTTGTGTGACTCTGGTAACTAGAGATC
CCTCAGACCCTTTTAGTCAGTGTGGAAAATCTCTAGCAGTTTAAACCCGCTGATCAGCCTCGACTGTGCC
TTCTAGTTGCCAGCCATCTGTTGTTTGCCCCTCCCCCGTGCCTTCCTTGACCCTGGAAGGTGCCACTCCC
ACTGTCCTTTCCTAATAAAATGAGGAAATTGCATCGCATTGTCTGAGTAGGTGTCATTCTATTCTGGGGG
GTGGGGTGGGGCAGGACAGCAAGGGGGAGGATTGGGAAGTCAATAGCAGGCATGCTGGGGATGCGGTGGG
CTCTATGGGCGGCCGTTAATTAAGCTTTTGTTCCCTTTAGTGAGGGTTAATTGCGCGCTTGGCGTAATCA
TGGTCATAGCTGTTTCCTGTGTGAAATTGTTATCCGCTCACAATTCCACACAACATACGAGCCGGGAGCA
TAAAGTGTAAAGCCTGGGGTGCCTAATGAGTGAGCTAACTCACATTAATTGCGTTGCGCTCACTGCCCGC
TTTCCAGTCGGGAAACCTGTCGTGCCAGCTGCATTAATGAATCGGCCAACGCGCGGGGAGAGGCGGTTTG
CGTATTGGGCGCTCTTCCGCTTCCTCGCTCACTGACTCGCTGCGCTCGGTCGTTCGGCTGCGGCGAGCGG
TATCAGCTCACTCAAAGGCGGTAATACGGTTATCCACAGAATCAGGGGATAACGCAGGAAAGAACATGTG
AGCAAAAGGCCAGCAAAAGGCCAGGAACCGTAAAAAGGCCGCGTTGCTGGCGTTTTTCCATAGGCTCCGC
CCCCCTGACGAGCATCACAAAAATCGACGCTCAAGTCAGAGGTGGCGAAACCCGACAGGACTATAAAGAT
ACCAGGCGTTTCCCCCTGGAAGCTCCCTCGTGCGCTCTCCTGTTCCGACCCTGCCGCTTACCGGATACCT
GTCCGCCTTTCTCCCTTCGGGAAGCGTGGCGCTTTCTCATAGCTCACGCTGTAGGTATCTCAGTTCGGTG
TAGGTCGTTCGCTCCAAGCTGGGCTGTGTGCACGAACCCCCCGTTCAGCCCGACCGCTGCGCCTTATCCG
GTAACTATCGTCTTGAGTCCAACCCGGTAAGACACGACTTATCGCCACTGGCAGCAGCCACTGGTAACAG
GATTAGCAGAGCGAGGTATGTAGGCGGTGCTACAGAGTTCTTGAAGTGGTGGCCTAACTACGGCTACACT
AGAAGAACAGTATTTGGTATCTGCGCTCTGCTGAAGCCAGTTACCTTCGGAAAAAGAGTTGGTAGCTCTT
GATCCGGCAAACAAACCACCGCTGGTAGCGGTGGTTTTTTTGTTTGCAAGCAGCAGATTACGCGCAGAAA
AAAAGGATCTCAAGAAGATCCTTTGATCTTTTCTACGGGGTCTGACGCTCAGTGGAACGAAAACTCACGT
TAAGGGATTTTGGTCATGAGATTATCAAAAAGGATCTTCACCTAGATCCTTTTAAATTAAAAATGAAGTT
TTAAATCAATCTAAAGTATATATGAGTAAACTTGGTCTGACAGTTACCAATGCTTAATCAGTGAGGCACC
TATCTCAGCGATCTGTCTATTTCGTTCATCCATAGTTGCCTGACTCCCCGTCGTGTAGATAACTACGATA
CGGGAGGGCTTACCATCTGGCCCCAGTGCTGCAATGATACCGCGAGACCCACGCTCACCGGCTCCAGATT
TATCAGCAATAAACCAGCCAGCCGGAAGGGCCGAGCGCAGAAGTGGTCCTGCAACTTTATCCGCCTCCAT
CCAGTCTATTAATTGTTGCCGGGAAGCTAGAGTAAGTAGTTCGCCAGTTAATAGTTTGCGCAACGTTGTT
GCCATTGCTACAGGCATCGTGGTGTCACGCTCGTCGTTTGGTATGGCTTCATTCAGCTCCGGTTCCCAAC
GATCAAGGCGAGTTACATGATCCCCCATGTTGTGCAAAAAAGCGGTTAGCTCCTTCGGTCCTCCGATCGT
TGTCAGAAGTAAGTTGGCCGCAGTGTTATCACTCATGGTTATGGCAGCACTGCATAATTCTCTTACTGTC
ATGCCATCCGTAAGATGCTTTTCTGTGACTGGTGAGTACTCAACCAAGTCATTCTGAGAATAGTGTATGC
GGCGACCGAGTTGCTCTTGCCCGGCGTCAATACGGGATAATACCGCGCCACATAGCAGAACTTTAAAAGT
GCTCATCATTGGAAAACGTTCTTCGGGGCGAAAACTCTCAAGGATCTTACCGCTGTTGAGATCCAGTTCG
ATGTAACCCACTCGTGCACCCAACTGATCTTCAGCATCTTTTACTTTCACCAGCGTTTCTGGGTGAGCAA
AAACAGGAAGGCAAAATGCCGCAAAAAAGGGAATAAGGGCGACACGGAAATGTTGAATACTCATACTCTT
CCTTTTTCAATATTATTGAAGCATTTATCAGGGTTATTGTCTCATGAGCGGATACATATTTGAATGTATT
TAGAAAAATAAACAAATAGGGGTTCCGCGCACATTTCCCCGAAAAGTGCCACCTAAATTGTAAGCGTTAA
TATTTTGTTAAAATTCGCGTTAAATTTTTGTTAAATCAGCTCATTTTTTAACCAATAGGCCGAAATCGGC
AAAATCCCTTATAAATCAAAAGAATAGACCGAGATAGGGT
[37 nt withheld, positions 7531-7567]
AAAGAACGTGGACTCCAACGTCAAAGG
[49 nt withheld, positions 7595-7643]
T
[91 nt withheld, positions 7645-7735]
G
[124 nt withheld, positions 7737-7860]
CCCATTCGCCATTCAGGCTGCGCAACTGTTGGGAAGGGCGATCGGTGCGGGCCTCTTCGCTATTACGCCA
GCTGGCGAAAGGGGGATGTGCTGCAAGGCGATTAAGTTGGGTAACGCCAGGGTTTTCCCAGTCACGACGT
TGTAAAACGACGGCCAGTGAGCGCGCGTAATACGACTCACTATAGGGCGAATTGACTAGTTATTAATAGT
AATCAATTACGGGGTCATTAGTTCATAGCCCATATATGGAGTTCCG
