LOCUS       Exported 860 bp ds-DNA linear SYN 18-MAY-2021
DEFINITION  An empty gRNA expression vector.
ACCESSION   .
VERSION     .
KEYWORDS    pKLV-U6gRNA(BbsI)-PGKpuro2ABFP
SOURCE      synthetic DNA construct
  ORGANISM  synthetic DNA construct
REFERENCE   1 (bases 1 to 860)
  AUTHORS   Koike-Yusa H, Li Y, Tan EP, Velasco-Herrera Mdel C, Yusa K
  TITLE     Genome-wide recessive genetic screening in mammalian cells with a
            lentiviral CRISPR-guide RNA library.
  JOURNAL   Nat Biotechnol. 2014 Mar;32(3):267-73. doi: 10.1038/nbt.2800. Epub
            2013 Dec 23.
  PUBMED    24535568
REFERENCE   2 (bases 1 to 860)
  AUTHORS   .
  TITLE     Direct Submission
  JOURNAL   Exported May 18, 2021 from SnapGene Server 1.1.58
            http://www.snapgene.com
FEATURES             Location/Qualifiers
     source          1..860
                     /organism="synthetic DNA construct"
                     /mol_type="other DNA"
ORIGIN
        1 actaaaaggg tctgagggat ctctagttac cagagtcaca caacagacgg gcacacacta
       61 cttgaagcac tcaaggcaag ctttattgag gcttaagcag tgggttccct agttagccag
      121 agagctccca ggctcagatc tggtctaacc agagagactc tggtctaacc agagagaccc
      181 agtacaggca aaaagcagat cttgacttct ttgggagtga attagccctt ccagtccccc
      241 cttttctttt aaaaagtggc taagatctac agctgccttg taagtcattg gtcttaaagg
      301 tacctagcgg ccgctcaatt aagcttgtgc cccagtttgc tagggaggtc gcagtatctg
      361 gccactgcca cctcgtgctg ctcgacgtag gtctcgttgt tggcctcctt gattctttcc
      421 agtctgtagt ccacatagta gacgccaggc atcttgaggt tcttagcggg tttcttggat
      481 ctatatgtgg tcttgatgtt tgcgatcaga tggctcccgc ccacgagctt cagggccatg
      541 tcgtttctgc cttccaggcc gccgtcagcg gggtacagcg tctcggtgaa ggcctcccag
      601 ccgagtgttt tcttctgcat cacagggccg ttggatgtga agttcacccc tctgatcttg
      661 acgttgtaga tgaggcagcc gtcctggagg ctggtgtcct gggtagcggt cagcacgccc
      721 ccgtcctcgt atgtggtgac tctctcccat gtgaagccct cagggaagga ctgcttgaag
      781 aagtcgggga tgccctgggt gtggttgatg aaggtcttgc tgccgtagag gaagctagta
      841 gccaggatgt cgaaggcgaa
//
