>Addgene plasmid #50946 | pKLV-U6gRNA(BbsI)-PGKpuro2ABFP | addgene partial sequence | sequence record 92777 | mPGK-F 5'-cattctgcacgcttcaaaag-3'
CTCTTCCTCATCTCCGGGCCTTTCGACCTGCATCCATCTAGATCTCGAGCAGCTGAAGCTTACCATGACC
GAGTACAAGCCCACGGTGCGCCTCGCCACCCGCGACGACGTCCCCAGGGCCGTACGCACCCTCGCCGCCG
CGTTCGCCGACTACCCCGCCACGCGCCACACCGTCGATCCGGACCGCCACATCGAGCGGGTCACCGAGCT
GCAAGAACTCTTCCTCACGCGCGTCGGGCTCGACATCGGCAAGGTGTGGGTCGCGGACGACGGCGCCGCG
GTGGCGGTCTGGACCACGCCGGAGAGCGTCGAAGCGGGGGCGGTGTTCGCCGAGATCGGCCCGCGCATGG
CCGAGTTGAGCGGTTCCCGGCTGGCCGCGCAGCAACAGATGGAAGGCCTCCTGGCGCCGCACCGGCCCAA
GGAGCCCGCGTGGTTCCTGGCCACCGTCGGCGTCTCGCCCGACCACCAGGGCAAGGGTCTGGGCAGCGCC
GTCGTGCTCCCCGGAGTGGAGGCGGCCGAGCGCGCCGGGGTGCCCGCCTTCCTGGAGACCTCCGCGCCCC
GCAACCTCCCCTTCTACGAGCGGCTCGGCTTCACCGTCACCGCCGACGTCGAGGTGCCCGAAGGACCGCG
CACCTGGTGCATGACCCGCAAGCCCGGTGCCGGCGGCGGGTCCGGAGGAGAGGGCAGAGGAAGTCTCCTA
ACATGCGGTGACGTGGAGGAGAATCCTGGCCCAATGAGCGAGCTGATTAAGGAGAACATGCACATGAAGC
TGTACATGGAGGGCACCGTGGACAACCATCACTTCAAGTGCACATCCGAGGGCGAAGGCAAGCCCTACGA
GGGCACCCAGACCATGAGAATCAAGGTGGTCGAGGGCGGCCCTCTCCCCTTCGCCTTCGACATCCTGGCT
ACTA
