>Addgene plasmid #50946 | pKLV-U6gRNA(BbsI)-PGKpuro2ABFP | addgene partial sequence | sequence record 92779 | T7 5'-TAATACGACTCACTATAGGG-3'
GTTCATAGCCCATATATGGAGTTCCGCGTTACATAACTTACGGTAAATGGCCCGCCTGGCTGACCGCCCA
ACGACCCCCGCCCATTGACGTCAATAATGACGTATGTTCCCATAGTAACGCCAATAGGGACTTTCCATTG
ACGTCAATGGGTGGAGTATTTACGGTAAACTGCCCACTTGGCAGTACATCAAGTGTATCATATGCCAAGT
ACGCCCCCTATTGACGTCAATGACGGTAAATGGCCCGCCTGGCATTATGCCCAGTACATGACCTTATGGG
ACTTTCCTACTTGGCAGTACATCTACGTATTAGTCATCGCTATTACCATGGTGATGCGGTTTTGGCAGTA
CATCAATGGGCGTGGATAGCGGTTTGACTCACGGGGATTTCCAAGTCTCCACCCCATTGACGTCAATGGG
AGTTTGTTTTGGCACCAAAATCAACGGGACTTTCCAAAATGTCGTAACAACTCCGCCCCATTGACGCAAA
TGGGCGGTAGGCGTGTACGGTGGGAGGTCTATATAAGCAGCGCGTTTTGCCTGTACTGGGTCTCTCTGGT
TAGACCAGATCTGAGCCTGGGAGCTCTCTGGCTAACTAGGGAACCCACTGCTTAAGCCTCAATAAAGCTT
GCCTTGAGTGCTTCAAGTAGTGTGTGCCCGTCTGTTGTGTGACTCTGGTAACTAGAGATCCCTCAGACCC
TTTTAGTCAGTGTGGAAAATCTCTAGCAGTGGCGCCCGAACAGGGACTTGAAAGCGAAAGGGAAACCAGA
GGAGCTCTCTCGACGCAGGACTCGGCTTGCTGAAGCGCGCACGGCAAGAGGCGAGGGGCGGCGACTGGTG
AGTACGCCAAAAATTTTGACTAGCGGAGGCTA
