>Addgene plasmid #50946 | pKLV-U6gRNA(BbsI)-PGKpuro2ABFP | addgene partial sequence | sequence record 92780 | hU6-F 5'-GAGGGCCTATTTCCCATGATT-3'
CAAGGCTGTTAGAGAGATAATTAGAATTAATTTGACTGTAAACACAAAGATATTAGTACAAAATACGTGA
CGTAGAAAGTAATAATTTCTTGGGTAGTTTGCAGTTTTAAAATTATGTTTTAAAATGGACTATCATATGC
TTACCGTAACTTGAAAGTATTTCGATTTCTTGGCTTTATATATCTTGTGGAAAGGACGAAACACCGGGTC
TTCGAGAAGACGTTTTAGAGCTAGAAATAGCAAGTTAAAATAAGGCTAGTCCGTTATCAACTTGAAAAAG
TGGCACCGAGTCGGTGCTTTTTTTGGATCCAATTCTACCGGGTAGGGGAGGCGCTTTTCCCAAGGCAGTC
TGGAGCATGCGCTTTAGCAGCCCCGCTGGGCACTTGGCGCTACACAAGTGGCCTCTGGCCTCGCACACAT
TCCACATCCACCGGTAGGCGCCAACCGGCTCCGTTCTTTGGTGGCCCCTTCGCGCCACCTTCTACTCCTC
CCCTAGTCAGGAAGTTCCCCCCCGCCCCGCAGCTCGCGTCGTGCAGGACGTGACAAATGGAAGTAGCACG
TCTCACTAGTCTCGTGCAGATGGACAGCACCGCTGAGCAATGGAAGCGGGTAGGCCTTTGGGGCAGCGGC
CAATAGCAGCTTTGCTCCTTCGCTTTCTGGGCTCAGAGGCTGGGAAGGGGTGGGTCCGGGGGCGGGCTCA
GGGGCGGGCTCAGGGGCGGGGCGGGCGCCCGAAGGTCCTCCGGAGGCCCGGCATTCTGCACGCTTCAAAA
GCGCACGTCTGCCGCGCTGTTCTCCTCTTCCTCATCTCCGGGCCTTTCGACCTGCATCCATCTAGATCTC
GAGCAGCTGAAGCTTACCATGACCGAGTACAAGCCCACGGTGCGCCTCGCCACCCGCGACGACGTCCCCA
GGGCCGTACGCACCCTCGCCGCCGCGTTCGCCGA
